Addgene plasmid #192657: pCR-U6-gRNA-miniCMV-Nluc
Purpose: A plasmid encoding miniCMV sgRNA and miniCMV-promoter-Nluc
Depositing lab: Jeffrey Miner. Depositing organization: Washington University in Saint Louis. Publication: Comparative analysis of dCas9-VP64 variants and multiplexed guide RNAs mediating CRISPR activation. Omachi K, Miner JH. PLoS One. 2022 Jun 28;17(6):e0270008. doi: 10.1371/journal.pone.0270008. eCollection 2022. PubMed 35763517.
Backbone
  Vector backbone: pCR-Blunt II
  Vector type: Mammalian Expression, Luciferase
Growth in bacteria
  Bacterial resistance: Kanamycin, 50 μg/mL
  Growth temperature: 37°C
  Growth strain: NEB Stable
  Copy number: High Copy
Gene/Insert
  Gene/Insert name: Nluc
  gRNA/shRNA sequence: miniCMV sgRNA: GTCCCCTCCACCCCACAGTG
  Species: Synthetic
  Promoter: U6, miniCMV
  Cloning method: TOPO Cloning
Terms and licenses: Academic/Nonprofit Terms; Industry Terms: Not Available to Industry
How to cite: pCR-U6-gRNA-miniCMV-Nluc was a gift from Jeffrey Miner (Addgene plasmid # 192657 ; http://n2t.net/addgene:192657 ; RRID:Addgene_192657)
