[The description below was written by a language model from this plasmid's Addgene catalogue record and pLannotate feature annotations shown in this document.]
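Description:
pCR-U6-gRNA-miniCMV-Nluc is a 5.3 kb mammalian luciferase reporter plasmid built by TOPO cloning into the pCR-Blunt II backbone. It replicates in E. coli from a high-copy ColE1/pUC-type origin and is selected with kanamycin through the Tn5 NeoR/KanR gene. A BleoR (Sh ble) cassette is also annotated. The usual backbone remnants flank the cloning site: the lac promoter/operator, SP6 and T7 promoters, and lacZα and ccdB annotated as fragments, as expected for a lacZα-ccdB selection gene interrupted by an insert.

The insert carries two units in the same orientation, on the reverse strand of the record. The first is a human U6 RNA polymerase III promoter driving a Streptococcus pyogenes Cas9 guide RNA whose spacer is catalogued as a miniCMV sgRNA. Its scaffold is interrupted by two MS2 stem loops, the arrangement used to recruit MS2 coat protein-fused activators. The second unit is a minimal CMV promoter followed by human codon-optimized NanoLuc luciferase and an SV40 polyadenylation signal. A minimal CMV promoter is normally weak on its own, so luciferase output should rise when a dCas9-based activator is directed to the promoter region by the guide encoded on the same plasmid. This makes the plasmid a self-contained guide-plus-reporter readout.

Short annotated pieces (cPPT/CTS, Rev, AAVS1 homology arm, 3xFLAG and T antigen fragments) appear to be carry-over from source vectors or short sequence matches rather than functional elements. The associated publication compares dCas9-VP64 variants and multiplexed guide RNAs for CRISPR activation, which fits use of this plasmid as a transfected reporter of activator potency.
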