Features (pLannotate 1.2.2; 30 found; start..end, strand, type, name):
      2..94      +  CDS            lacI (fragment): lac repressor; lacI; The lac repressor binds to the lac operator to inhibit transcription in E. coli. This inhibition can be relieved by adding lactose or isopropyl-β-D-thiogalactopyranoside (IPTG).
    107..128     +  protein_bind   CAP binding site: CAP binding activates transcription in the presence of cAMP. E. coli catabolite activator protein
    143..173     +  promoter       lac promoter: promoter for the E. coli lac operon
    181..197     +  protein_bind   lac operator: The lac repressor binds to the lac operator to inhibit transcription in E. coli. This inhibition can be relieved by adding lactose or isopropyl-β-D-thiogalactopyranoside (IPTG). lac repressor encoded by lacI
    239..257     +  promoter       SP6 promoter: promoter for bacteriophage SP6 RNA polymerase
    339..388     -  CDS            small t antigen (fragment): SV40 (simian virus 40) small t antigen
    390..412     +  rep_origin     RSF ori (fragment): Plasmids containing the RSF 1030 origin of replication can be propagated in E. coli cells that contain additional plasmids with compatible origins.
    418..499     -  polyA_signal   SV40 poly(A) signal: SV40 polyadenylation signal
    522..605     -  CDS            large T antigen (fragment): large T antigen from SV40 (simian virus 40)
    664..695     -  misc_feature   MCS (fragment): pUC18/19 multiple cloning site
    696..1208    -  CDS            Nluc: NanoLuc® luciferase human codon-optimized
   1237..1256    -  CDS            3xFLAG (fragment): three tandem FLAG® epitope tags
   1303..1341    -  promoter       minimal CMV promoter: human cytomegalovirus (CMV) immediate early promoter
   1344..1368    -  misc_feature   HA-L (fragment): left homology arm from the adeno-associated virus integration site (AAVS1) within intron 1 of the human PPP1R12C gene
   1515..1632    -  misc_feature   cPPT/CTS: central polypurine tract and central termination sequence of HIV-1
   1693..1712    -  misc_RNA       gRNA scaffold (fragment): guide RNA scaffold for the Streptococcus pyogenes CRISPR/Cas9 system
   1723..1741    -  misc_RNA       MS2 stem loop: stem loop that binds the bacteriophage MS2 coat protein
   1746..1782    -  misc_RNA       gRNA scaffold (fragment): guide RNA scaffold for the Streptococcus pyogenes CRISPR/Cas9 system
   1793..1811    -  misc_RNA       MS2 stem loop: stem loop that binds the bacteriophage MS2 coat protein
   1857..2097    -  promoter       U6 promoter: RNA polymerase III promoter for human U6 snRNA
   2101..2127    -  CDS            Rev (fragment): human immunodeficiency virus 1 (HIV-1) Rev protein; rev; enhances nuclear export of unspliced and incompletely spliced viral mRNAs
   2205..2223    -  promoter       T7 promoter: promoter for bacteriophage T7 RNA polymerase
   2226..2373    +  CDS            lacZα (fragment): LacZα fragment of β-galactosidase; lacZ fragment
   2383..2686    +  CDS            ccdB (fragment): CcdB, a bacterial toxin that poisons DNA gyrase; ccdB; Plasmids containing the ccdB gene cannot be propagated in standard E. coli strains.
   2734..3003    +  CDS            tnpA (fragment): TN5P_ECOLX - Also known as tnp. Experimental evidence at protein level: Swiss-Prot protein existence level 1. Mediates transposition of transposon Tn5 by a 'cut and paste' mechanism. First, the monomeric transposase binds the 19 bp inverted DNA repeats flanking the transposon. Then, dimerization of the DNA- bound transposase creates a synaptic DNA complex. After nicking of the first DNA strand, excision of the transposon proceeds through a series of intermediates. The transposase then mediates the insertion of the transposon at a new site by strand transfer. The activity of the wild- type tran
   3035..3829    +  CDS            NeoR/KanR: aminoglycoside phosphotransferase from Tn5; aph(3')-II (or nptII); confers resistance to neomycin, kanamycin, and G418 (Geneticin®)
   3850..3900    -  misc_feature   bom (fragment): basis of mobility region from pBR322
   3927..4015    +  promoter       AmpR promoter (fragment): bla
   4035..4409    +  CDS            BleoR: antibiotic-binding protein; Sh ble from Streptoalloteichus hindustanus; confers resistance to bleomycin, phleomycin, and Zeocin™
   4547..5135    +  rep_origin     ori: high-copy-number ColE1/pMB1/pBR322/pUC origin of replication
>Addgene plasmid #192657 | pCR-U6-gRNA-miniCMV-Nluc | addgene full sequence | sequence record 379977 | Addgene NGS Result
AGCGCCCAATACGCAAACCGCCTCTCCCCGCGCGTTGGCCGATTCATTAATGCAGCTGGCACGACAGGTT
TCCCGACTGGAAAGCGGGCAGTGAGCGCAACGCAATTAATGTGAGTTAGCTCACTCATTAGGCACCCCAG
GCTTTACACTTTATGCTTCCGGCTCGTATGTTGTGTGGAATTGTGAGCGGATAACAATTTCACACAGGAA
ACAGCTATGACCATGATTACGCCAAGCTATTTAGGTGACACTATAGAATACTCAAGCTATGCATCAAGCT
TGGTACCGAGCTCGGATCCACTAGTAACGGCCGCCAGTGTGCTGGAATTCGCCCTTCCCACTCCTTTCAA
GACCTAGAAGGTCCATTAGCTGCAAAGATTCCTCTCTGCAGCGAGTCAGTGAGCGAGGAAGCTCGAGGCA
GTGAAAAAAATGCTTTATTTGTGAAATTTGTGATGCTATTGCTTTATTTGTAACCATTATAAGCTGCAAT
AAACAAGTTAACAACAACAATTGCATTCATTTTATGTTTCAGGTTCAGGGGGAGGTGTGGGAGGTTTTTT
AAAGCAAGTAAAACCTCTACAAATGTGGTATGGCTGATTATGATCCTCTAGAGATATCGTCGACAAGCTT
ATCGATGCGGCCGCGCTAGCACGCGTCAGCTGACTAGAGGATCCCCGGGTACCGAGCTCGAATTCTTACG
CCAGAATGCGTTCGCACAGCCGCCAGCCGGTCACTCCGTTGATGGTTACTCGGAACAGCAGGGAGCCGTC
GGGGTTGATCAGGCGCTCGTCGATAATTTTGTTGCCGTTCCACAGGGTCCCTGTTACAGTGATCTTTTTG
CCGTCGAACACGGCGATGCCTTCATACGGCCGTCCGAAATAGTCGATCATGTTCGGCGTAACCCCGTCGA
TTACCAGTGTGCCATAGTGCAGGATCACCTTAAAGTGATGATCATCCACAGGGTACACCACCTTAAAAAT
TTTTTCGATCTGGCCCATTTGGTCGCCGCTCAGACCTTCATACGGGATGATGACATGGATGTCGATCTTC
AGCCCATTTTCACCGCTCAGGACAATCCTTTGGATCGGAGTTACGGACACCCCGAGATTCTGAAACAAAC
TGGACACACCTCCCTGTTCAAGGACTTGGTCCAGGTTGTAGCCGGCTGTCTGTCGCCAGTCCCCAACGAA
ATCTTCGAGTGTGAAGACGGTGGAACCCAGTCCGCCACCGGAAGTTTTATCGTCGTCATCCTTGTAGTCC
ATGGTGGCGAATTCTCCAGGCGATCTGACGGTTCACTAAACGAGCTCTGCTTATATAGGCCTCCCACCGT
ACACGCCTACCTCGCCCCACTGTGGGGTGGAGGGGACACTATTACCCTGTTATCCCTACGTCGCAAGGGC
GAATTCTGCAGATATCCATCACACTGGCGGCCGCTCGAGCATGCATCTAGAGGGCCCAATTCGCCCTATA
GGCCGGCGCCAAAGTGGATCTCTGCTGTCCCTGTAATAAACCCGAAAATTTTGAATTTTTGTAATTTGTT
TTTGTAATTCTTTAGTTTGTATGTCTGTTGCTATTATGTCTACTATTCTTTCCCCTGCACTGTACCCCCC
AATCCCCCCTTTTCTTTTAAAATTGTGGATGAATACTGCCATTTGTCTCAAGATCTAGTTACGCCAAGCG
GATCCAAAAAAAGCACCGACTCGGTGCCACTTGGCCCTGCAGACATGGGTGATCCTCATGTTGGCCAAGT
TGATAACGGACTAGCCTTATTTTAACTTGCTAGGCCCTGCAGACATGGGTGATCCTCATGTTGGCCTAGC
TCTAAAACCACTGTGGGGTGGAGGGGACGGTGTTTCGTCCTTTCCACAAGATATATAAAGCCAAGAAATC
GAAATACTTTCAAGTTACGGTAAGCATATGATAGTCCATTTTAAAACATAATTTTAAAACTGCAAACTAC
CCAAGAAATTATTACTTTCTACGTCACGTATTTTGTACTAATATCTTTGTGTTTACAGTCAAATTAATTC
TAATTATCTCTCTAACAGCCTTGTATCGTATATGCAAATATGAAGGAATCATGGGAAATAGGCCCTCTCT
GGGTCCCCTCGGGGTTGGGAGGTGGGTCTGAAACAAGGGCGAATTCTGCAGATATCCATCACACTGGCGG
CCGCTCGAGCATGCATCTAGAGGGCCCAATTCGCCCTATAGTGAGTCGTATTACAATTCACTGGCCGTCG
TTTTACAACGTCGTGACTGGGAAAACCCTGGCGTTACCCAACTTAATCGCCTTGCAGCACATCCCCCTTT
CGCCAGCTGGCGTAATAGCGAAGAGGCCCGCACCGATCGCCCTTCCCAACAGTTGCGCAGCCTATACGTA
CGGCAGTTTAAGGTTTACACCTATAAAAGAGAGAGCCGTTATCGTCTGTTTGTGGATGTACAGAGTGATA
TTATTGACACGCCGGGGCGACGGATGGTGATCCCCCTGGCCAGTGCACGTCTGCTGTCAGATAAAGTCTC
CCGTGAACTTTACCCGGTGGTGCATATCGGGGATGAAAGCTGGCGCATGATGACCACCGATATGGCCAGT
GTGCCGGTCTCCGTTATCGGGGAAGAAGTGGCTGATCTCAGCCACCGCGAAAATGACATCAAAAACGCCA
TTAACCTGATGTTCTGGGGAATATAAATGTCAGGCATGAGATTATCAAAAAGGATCTTCACCTAGATCCT
TTTCACGTAGAAAGCCAGTCCGCAGAAACGGTGCTGACCCCGGATGAATGTCAGCTACTGGGCTATCTGG
ACAAGGGAAAACGCAAGCGCAAAGAGAAAGCAGGTAGCTTGCAGTGGGCTTACATGGCGATAGCTAGACT
GGGCGGTTTTATGGACAGCAAGCGAACCGGAATTGCCAGCTGGGGCGCCCTCTGGTAAGGTTGGGAAGCC
CTGCAAAGTAAACTGGATGGCTTTCTTGCCGCCAAGGATCTGATGGCGCAGGGGATCAAGCTCTGATCAA
GAGACAGGATGAGGATCGTTTCGCATGATTGAACAAGATGGATTGCACGCAGGTTCTCCGGCCGCTTGGG
TGGAGAGGCTATTCGGCTATGACTGGGCACAACAGACAATCGGCTGCTCTGATGCCGCCGTGTTCCGGCT
GTCAGCGCAGGGGCGCCCGGTTCTTTTTGTCAAGACCGACCTGTCCGGTGCCCTGAATGAACTGCAAGAC
GAGGCAGCGCGGCTATCGTGGCTGGCCACGACGGGCGTTCCTTGCGCAGCTGTGCTCGACGTTGTCACTG
AAGCGGGAAGGGACTGGCTGCTATTGGGCGAAGTGCCGGGGCAGGATCTCCTGTCATCTCACCTTGCTCC
TGCCGAGAAAGTATCCATCATGGCTGATGCAATGCGGCGGCTGCATACGCTTGATCCGGCTACCTGCCCA
TTCGACCACCAAGCGAAACATCGCATCGAGCGAGCACGTACTCGGATGGAAGCCGGTCTTGTCGATCAGG
ATGATCTGGACGAAGAGCATCAGGGGCTCGCGCCAGCCGAACTGTTCGCCAGGCTCAAGGCGAGCATGCC
CGACGGCGAGGATCTCGTCGTGACCCATGGCGATGCCTGCTTGCCGAATATCATGGTGGAAAATGGCCGC
TTTTCTGGATTCATCGACTGTGGCCGGCTGGGTGTGGCGGACCGCTATCAGGACATAGCGTTGGCTACCC
GTGATATTGCTGAAGAGCTTGGCGGCGAATGGGCTGACCGCTTCCTCGTGCTTTACGGTATCGCCGCTCC
CGATTCGCAGCGCATCGCCTTCTATCGCCTTCTTGACGAGTTCTTCTGAATTATTAACGCTTACAATTTC
CTGATGCGGTATTTTCTCCTTACGCATCTGTGCGGTATTTCACACCGCATCAGGTGGCACTTTTCGGGGA
AATGTGCGCGGAACCCCTATTTGTTTATTTTTCTAAATACATTCAAATATGTATCCGCTCATGAGACAAT
AACCCTGATAAATGCTTCAATAATAGCACGTGAGGAGGGCCACCATGGCCAAGTTGACCAGTGCCGTTCC
GGTGCTCACCGCGCGCGACGTCGCCGGAGCGGTCGAGTTCTGGACCGACCGGCTCGGGTTCTCCCGGGAC
TTCGTGGAGGACGACTTCGCCGGTGTGGTCCGGGACGACGTGACCCTGTTCATCAGCGCGGTCCAGGACC
AGGTGGTGCCGGACAACACCCTGGCCTGGGTGTGGGTGCGCGGCCTGGACGAGCTGTACGCCGAGTGGTC
GGAGGTCGTGTCCACGAACTTCCGGGACGCCTCCGGGCCGGCCATGACCGAGATCGGCGAGCAGCCGTGG
GGGCGGGAGTTCGCCCTGCGCGACCCGGCCGGCAACTGCGTGCACTTCGTGGCCGAGGAGCAGGACTGAC
ACGTGCTAAAACTTCATTTTTAATTTAAAAGGATCTAGGTGAAGATCCTTTTTGATAATCTCATGACCAA
AATCCCTTAACGTGAGTTTTCGTTCCACTGAGCGTCAGACCCCGTAGAAAAGATCAAAGGATCTTCTTGA
GATCCTTTTTTTCTGCGCGTAATCTGCTGCTTGCAAACAAAAAAACCACCGCTACCAGCGGTGGTTTGTT
TGCCGGATCAAGAGCTACCAACTCTTTTTCCGAAGGTAACTGGCTTCAGCAGAGCGCAGATACCAAATAC
TGTTCTTCTAGTGTAGCCGTAGTTAGGCCACCACTTCAAGAACTCTGTAGCACCGCCTACATACCTCGCT
CTGCTAATCCTGTTACCAGTGGCTGCTGCCAGTGGCGATAAGTCGTGTCTTACCGGGTTGGACTCAAGAC
GATAGTTACCGGATAAGGCGCAGCGGTCGGGCTGAACGGGGGGTTCGTGCACACAGCCCAGCTTGGAGCG
AACGACCTACACCGAACTGAGATACCTACAGCGTGAGCTATGAGAAAGCGCCACGCTTCCCGAAGGGAGA
AAGGCGGACAGGTATCCGGTAAGCGGCAGGGTCGGAACAGGAGAGCGCACGAGGGAGCTTCCAGGGGGAA
ACGCCTGGTATCTTTATAGTCCTGTCGGGTTTCGCCACCTCTGACTTGAGCGTCGATTTTTGTGATGCTC
GTCAGGGGGGCGGAGCCTATGGAAAAACGCCAGCAACGCGGCCTTTTTACGGTTCCTGGCCTTTTGCTGG
CCTTTTGCTCACATGTTCTTTCCTGCGTTATCCCCTGATTCTGTGGATAACCGTATTACCGCCTTTGAGT
GAGCTGATACCGCTCGCCGCAGCCGAACGACCGAGCGCAGCGAGTCAGTGAGCGAGGAAGCGGAAG
